Addgene plasmid #207462: pET19-TdTc180
Purpose: Bacterial expression of Terminal deoxynucleotidyl transferase (TdT) cysteine variant. Only one surface-exposed cysteine, at residue 180
Depositing lab: Jay Keasling. Depositing organization: Lawrence Berkeley National Laboratory. Publication: De novo DNA synthesis using polymerase-nucleotide conjugates. Palluk S, Arlow DH, de Rond T, Barthel S, Kang JS, Bector R, Baghdassarian HM, Truong AN, Kim PW, Singh AK, Hillson NJ, Keasling JD. Nat Biotechnol. 2018 Aug;36(7):645-650. doi: 10.1038/nbt.4173. Epub 2018 Jun 18. PubMed 29912208.
Backbone
  Vector backbone: pET19
  Vector type: Bacterial Expression
Growth in bacteria
  Bacterial resistance: Ampicillin, 100 μg/mL
  Growth temperature: 37°C
  Growth strain: DH10B
  Copy number: Low Copy
Gene/Insert
  Gene/Insert name: TdTc180
  Species: M. musculus (mouse)
  Mutation: Glu180Cys, Cys188Ala, Cys216Ser, Cys302Ala, Cys378Ala, and Cys438Ser
  Entrez Gene: Dntt (a.k.a. Tdt)
  Tag / fusion protein: 10xHis (N terminal on insert)
  Cloning method: Unknown
Terms and licenses: Academic/Nonprofit Terms; Industry Terms: Not Available to Industry
How to cite: pET19-TdTc180 was a gift from Jay Keasling (Addgene plasmid # 207462 ; http://n2t.net/addgene:207462 ; RRID:Addgene_207462)
