[The description below was written by a language model from this plasmid's Addgene catalogue record and pLannotate feature annotations shown in this document.]
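Description:
pET19-TdTc180 is a bacterial expression plasmid of 6,851 nt, built on the pET19 backbone, that produces an engineered cysteine variant of mouse terminal deoxynucleotidyl transferase (TdT, gene Dntt) in E. coli. It replicates from a ColE1/pBR322-type origin accompanied by the bom mobility region and the rop gene, which holds copy number down, consistent with the low-copy listing. Selection is by ampicillin through the bla β-lactamase gene under its own promoter. The scattered tetracycline-resistance fragments and the tet promoter in the annotation are non-functional remnants of the pBR322 ancestry of pET vectors.

The expression cassette follows the standard pET arrangement. A T7 promoter immediately followed by a lac operator drives transcription, the T7 gene 10 ribosome binding site directs translation, and a T7 terminator closes the unit. The plasmid-borne lacI gene supplies repressor, so expression stays off until it is induced with IPTG in a host that provides T7 RNA polymerase. The coding region begins with an N-terminal 10xHis tag for metal-affinity purification. The automated annotation picks this up only as a short histidine-tag match labelled as a capTEV fragment, and the small "SET1" hit downstream of the insert is probably also vector-derived sequence rather than a deliberate fusion. The Dntt annotation spans about 1.15 kb and is flagged as a fragment of the mouse protein.

The insert carries Glu180Cys together with Cys188Ala, Cys216Ser, Cys302Ala, Cys378Ala and Cys438Ser, leaving a single surface-exposed cysteine at residue 180. The associated publication concerns de novo DNA synthesis with polymerase–nucleotide conjugates, which suggests this unique cysteine acts as a defined attachment point for tethering a nucleotide to the enzyme.
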