Features (pLannotate 1.2.2; 20 found; start..end, strand, type, name):
    104..208     +  promoter       AmpR promoter: bla
    209..1069    +  CDS            AmpR: β-lactamase; bla; confers resistance to ampicillin, carbenicillin, and related antibiotics
   1240..1828    +  rep_origin     ori: high-copy-number ColE1/pMB1/pBR322/pUC origin of replication
   2013..2152    -  misc_feature   bom: basis of mobility region from pBR322
   2254..2445    -  CDS            rop: Rop protein, which maintains plasmids at low copy number; rop
   2462..2842    +  CDS            YPB1_ECOLX: Protein predicted: Swiss-Prot protein existence level 4. From Escherichia coli.
   3084..3708    -  CDS            TcR (fragment): tetracycline efflux protein; tet; confers resistance to tetracycline
   3723..3744    -  protein_bind   CAP binding site: CAP binding activates transcription in the presence of cAMP. E. coli catabolite activator protein
   3757..4839    -  CDS            lacI: lac repressor; lacI; The lac repressor binds to the lac operator to inhibit transcription in E. coli. This inhibition can be relieved by adding lactose or isopropyl-β-D-thiogalactopyranoside (IPTG).
   4844..4917    -  promoter       lacI promoter (fragment): lacI
   4925..5204    -  CDS            TcR (fragment): tetracycline efflux protein; tet; confers resistance to tetracycline
   5226..5244    +  promoter       T7 promoter: promoter for bacteriophage T7 RNA polymerase
   5245..5269    +  protein_bind   lac operator: The lac repressor binds to the lac operator to inhibit transcription in E. coli. This inhibition can be relieved by adding lactose or isopropyl-β-D-thiogalactopyranoside (IPTG). lac repressor encoded by lacI
   5284..5306    +  RBS            RBS: efficient ribosome binding site from bacteriophage T7 gene 10 (Olins and Rangwala, 1989)
   5319..5336    +  CDS            capTEV™ (fragment): composite tag for in vivo biotinylation, TEV protease cleavage, and 6xHis tagging
   5373..6521    +  CDS            Dntt (fragment): TDT_MOUSE - Also known as Tdt. Experimental evidence at protein level: Swiss-Prot protein existence level 1. [Isoform TDT-L]: 3'-to-5' DNA exonuclease. Involved in the generation of diversity in the antigen-binding region of immunoglobulin heavy and light chains and T-cell receptors during B- and T-cell development. Acts on single-stranded and double-stranded DNA with 3' or 5' extensions, but not on double-stranded DNA with blunt ends. Attenuates not only isoform TDT-S-catalyzed N addition, but also P (palindromic) addition in coding joins (PubMed:11938351). Lacks terminal transferase activity
   6535..6584    +  CDS            SET1 (fragment): solubility-enhancement tag derived from T7 phage gene 10B
   6592..6639    +  terminator     T7 terminator: transcription terminator for bacteriophage T7 RNA polymerase
   6662..6766    -  CDS            TcR (fragment): tetracycline efflux protein; tet; confers resistance to tetracycline
   6814..6842    -  promoter       tet promoter: E. coli promoter for tetracycline efflux protein gene
>Addgene plasmid #207462 | pET19-TdTc180 | addgene full sequence | sequence record 407791 | Addgene NGS Result
TTCTTGAAGACGAAAGGGCCTCGTGATACGCCTATTTTTATAGGTTAATGTCATGATAATAATGGTTTCT
TAGACGTCAGGTGGCACTTTTCGGGGAAATGTGCGCGGAACCCCTATTTGTTTATTTTTCTAAATACATT
CAAATATGTATCCGCTCATGAGACAATAACCCTGATAAATGCTTCAATAATATTGAAAAAGGAAGAGTAT
GAGTATTCAACATTTCCGTGTCGCCCTTATTCCCTTTTTTGCGGCATTTTGCCTTCCTGTTTTTGCTCAC
CCAGAAACGCTGGTGAAAGTAAAAGATGCTGAAGATCAGTTGGGTGCACGAGTGGGTTACATCGAACTGG
ATCTCAACAGCGGTAAGATCCTTGAGAGTTTTCGCCCCGAAGAACGTTTTCCAATGATGAGCACTTTTAA
AGTTCTGCTATGTGGCGCGGTATTATCCCGTGTTGACGCCGGGCAAGAGCAACTCGGTCGCCGCATACAC
TATTCTCAGAATGACTTGGTTGAGTACTCACCAGTCACAGAAAAGCATCTTACGGATGGCATGACAGTAA
GAGAATTATGCAGTGCTGCCATAACCATGAGTGATAACACTGCGGCCAACTTACTTCTGACAACGATCGG
AGGACCGAAGGAGCTAACCGCTTTTTTGCACAACATGGGGGATCATGTAACTCGCCTTGATCGTTGGGAA
CCGGAGCTGAATGAAGCCATACCAAACGACGAGCGTGACACCACGATGCCTGCAGCAATGGCAACAACGT
TGCGCAAACTATTAACTGGCGAACTACTTACTCTAGCTTCCCGGCAACAATTAATAGACTGGATGGAGGC
GGATAAAGTTGCAGGACCACTTCTGCGCTCGGCCCTTCCGGCTGGCTGGTTTATTGCTGATAAATCTGGA
GCCGGTGAGCGTGGGTCTCGCGGTATCATTGCAGCACTGGGGCCAGATGGTAAGCCCTCCCGTATCGTAG
TTATCTACACGACGGGGAGTCAGGCAACTATGGATGAACGAAATAGACAGATCGCTGAGATAGGTGCCTC
ACTGATTAAGCATTGGTAACTGTCAGACCAAGTTTACTCATATATACTTTAGATTGATTTAAAACTTCAT
TTTTAATTTAAAAGGATCTAGGTGAAGATCCTTTTTGATAATCTCATGACCAAAATCCCTTAACGTGAGT
TTTCGTTCCACTGAGCGTCAGACCCCGTAGAAAAGATCAAAGGATCTTCTTGAGATCCTTTTTTTCTGCG
CGTAATCTGCTGCTTGCAAACAAAAAAACCACCGCTACCAGCGGTGGTTTGTTTGCCGGATCAAGAGCTA
CCAACTCTTTTTCCGAAGGTAACTGGCTTCAGCAGAGCGCAGATACCAAATACTGTCCTTCTAGTGTAGC
CGTAGTTAGGCCACCACTTCAAGAACTCTGTAGCACCGCCTACATACCTCGCTCTGCCAATCCTGTTACC
AGTGGCTGCTGCCAGTGGCGATAAGTCGTGTCTTACCGGGTTGGACTCAAGACGATAGTTACCGGATAAG
GCGCAGCGGTCGGGCTGAACGGGGGGTTCGTGCACACAGCCCAGCTTGGAGCGAACGACCTACACCGAAC
TGAGATACCTACAGCGTGAGCTATGAGAAAGCGCCACGCTTCCCGAAGGGAGAAAGGCGGACAGGTATCC
GGTAAGCGGCAGGGTCGGAACAGGAGAGCGCACGAGGGAGCTTCCAGGGGGAAACGCCTGGTATCTTTAT
AGTCCTGTCGGGTTTCGCCACCTCTGACTTGAGCGTCGATTTTTGTGATGCTCGTCAGGGGGGCGGAGCC
TATGGAAAAACGCCAGCAACGCGGCCTTTTTACGGTTCCTGGCCTTTTGCTGGCCTTTTGCTCACATGTT
CTTTCCTGCGTTATCCCCTGATTCTGTGGATAACCGTATTACCGCCTTTGAGTGAGCTGATACCGCTCGC
CGCAGCCGAACGACCGAGCGCAGCGAGTCAGTGAGCGAGGAAGCGGAGAGTGCCTGATGCGGTATTTTCT
CCTTACGCATCTGTGCGGTATTTCACACCGCAATGGCGCACTCTCAGTACAATCTGCTCTGATGCCGCAT
AGTTAAGCCAGTATACACTCCGCTATCGCTACGTGACTGGGTCATGGCTGCGCCCCGACACCCGCCAACA
CCCGCTGACGCGCCCTGACGGGCTTGTCTGCTCCCGGCATCCGCTTACAGACAAGCTGTGACCGTCTCCG
GGAGCTGCATGTGTCAGAGGTTTTCACCGTCATCACCGAAACGCGCGAGGCAGCTGCGGTAAAGCTCATC
AGCGTGGTCGTGAAGCGATTCACAGATGTCTGCCTGTTCATCCGCGTCCAGCTCGTTGAGTTTCTCCAGA
AGCGTTAATGTCTGGCTTCTGATAAAGCGGGCCATGTTAAGGGCGGTTTTTTCCTGTTTGGTCACTGATG
CCTCCGTGTAAGGGGGATTTCTGTTCATGGGGGTAATGATACCGATGAAACGAGAGAGGATGCTCACGAT
ACGGGTTACTGATGATGAACATGCCCGGTTACTGGAACGTTGTGAGGGTAAACAACTGGCGGTATGGATG
CGGCGGGACCAGAGAAAAATCACTCAGGGTCAATGCCAGCGCTTCGTTAATACAGATGTAGGTGTTCCAC
AGGGTAGCCAGCAGCATCCTGCGATGCAGATCCGGAACATAATGGTGCAGGGCGCTGACTTCCGCGTTTC
CAGACTTTACGAAACACGGAAACCGAAGACCATTCATGTTGTTGCTCAGGTCGCAGACGTTTTGCAGCAG
CAGTCGCTTCACGTTCGCTCGCGTATCGGTGATTCATTCTGCTAACCAGTAAGGCAACCCCGCCAGCCTA
GCCGGGTCCTCAACGACAGGAGCACGATCATGCGCACCCGTGGCCAGGACCCAACGCTGCCCGAGATGCG
CCGCGTGCGGCTGCTGGAGATGGCGGACGCGATGGATATGTTCTGCCAAGGGTTGGTTTGCGCATTCACA
GTTCTCCGCAAGAATTGATTGGCTCCAATTCTTGGAGTGGTGAATCCGTTAGCGAGGTGCCGCCGGCTTC
CATTCAGGTCGAGGTGGCCCGGCTCCATGCACCGCGACGCAACGCGGGGAGGCAGACAAGGTATAGGGCG
GCGCCTACAATCCATGCCAACCCGTTCCATGTGCTCGCCGAGGCGGCATAAATCGCCGTGACGATCAGCG
GTCCAATGATCGAAGTTAGGCTGGTAAGAGCCGCGAGCGATCCTTGAAGCTGTCCCTGATGGTCGTCATC
TACCTGCCTGGACAGCATGGCCTGCAACGCGGGCATCCCGATGCCGCCGGAAGCGAGAAGAATCATAATG
GGGAAGGCCATCCAGCCTCGCGTCGCGAACGCCAGCAAGACGTAGCCCAGCGCGTCGGCCGCCATGCCGG
CGATAATGGCCTGCTTCTCGCCGAAACGTTTGGTGGCGGGACCAGTGACGAAGGCTTGAGCGAGGGCGTG
CAAGATTCCGAATACCGCAAGCGACAGGCCGATCATCGTCGCGCTCCAGCGAAAGCGGTCCTCGCCGAAA
ATGACCCAGAGCGCTGCCGGCACCTGTCCTACGAGTTGCATGATAAAGAAGACAGTCATAAGTGCGGCGA
CGATAGTCATGCCCCGCGCCCACCGGAAGGAGCTGACTGGGTTGAAGGCTCTCAAGGGCATCGGTCGAGA
TCCCGGTGCCTAATGAGTGAGCTAACTTACATTAATTGCGTTGCGCTCACTGCCCGCTTTCCAGTCGGGA
AACCTGTCGTGCCAGCTGCATTAATGAATCGGCCAACGCGCGGGGAGAGGCGGTTTGCGTATTGGGCGCC
AGGGTGGTTTTTCTTTTCACCAGTGAGACGGGCAACAGCTGATTGCCCTTCACCGCCTGGCCCTGAGAGA
GTTGCAGCAAGCGGTCCACGCTGGTTTGCCCCAGCAGGCGAAAATCCTGTTTGATGGTGGTTAACGGCGG
GATATAACATGAGCTGTCTTCGGTATCGTCGTATCCCACTACCGAGATATCCGCACCAACGCGCAGCCCG
GACTCGGTAATGGCGCGCATTGCGCCCAGCGCCATCTGATCGTTGGCAACCAGCATCGCAGTGGGAACGA
TGCCCTCATTCAGCATTTGCATGGTTTGTTGAAAACCGGACATGGCACTCCAGTCGCCTTCCCGTTCCGC
TATCGGCTGAATTTGATTGCGAGTGAGATATTTATGCCAGCCAGCCAGACGCAGACGCGCCGAGACAGAA
CTTAATGGGCCCGCTAACAGCGCGATTTGCTGGTGACCCAATGCGACCAGATGCTCCACGCCCAGTCGCG
TACCGTCTTCATGGGAGAAAATAATACTGTTGATGGGTGTCTGGTCAGAGACATCAAGAAATAACGCCGG
AACATTAGTGCAGGCAGCTTCCACAGCAATGGCATCCTGGTCATCCAGCGGATAGTTAATGATCAGCCCA
CTGACGCGTTGCGCGAGAAGATTGTGCACCGCCGCTTTACAGGCTTCGACGCCGCTTCGTTCTACCATCG
ACACCACCACGCTGGCACCCAGTTGATCGGCGCGAGATTTAATCGCCGCGACAATTTGCGACGGCGCGTG
CAGGGCCAGACTGGAGGTGGCAACGCCAATCAGCAACGACTGTTTGCCCGCCAGTTGTTGTGCCACGCGG
TTGGGAATGTAATTCAGCTCCGCCATCGCCGCTTCCACTTTTTCCCGCGTTTTCGCAGAAACGTGGCTGG
CCTGGTTCACCACGCGGGAAACGGTCTGATAAGAGACACCGGCATACTCTGCGACATCGTATAACGTTAC
TGGTTTCACATTAACCACCCTGAATTGACTCTCTTCCGGGCGCTATCATGCCATACCGCGAAAGGTTTTG
CGCCATTCGATGGTGTCCGGGATCTCGACGCTCTCCCTTATGCGACTCCTGCATTAGGAAGCAGCCCAGT
AGTAGGTTGAGGCCGTTGAGCACCGCCGCCGCAAGGAATGGTGCATGCAAGGAGATGGCGCCCAACAGTC
CCCCGGCCACGGGGCCTGCCACCATACCCACGCCGAAACAAGCGCTCATGAGCCCGAAGTGGCGAGCCCG
ATCTTCCCCATCGGTGATGTCGGCGATATAGGCGCCAGCAACCGCACCTGTGGCGCCGGTGATGCCGGCC
ACGATGCGTCCGGCGTAGAGGATCGAGATCTCGATCCCGCGAAATTAATACGACTCACTATAGGGGAATT
GTGAGCGGATAACAATTCCCCTCTAGAAATAATTTTGTTTAACTTTAAGAAGGAGATATACCATGGGCCA
TCATCATCATCATCATCATCATCATCACAGCAGCGGCCATATCGACGACGACGACAAGCATATGTCACCG
AGTCCCGTTCCGGGTAGCCAGAACGTCCCTGCTCCGGCCGTGAAGAAGATCTCGCAGTACGCCTGCCAAC
GGCGGACCACTCTTAATAATTATAACCAACTGTTTACAGATGCGCTGGACATCTTAGCTGAAAACGATTG
TTTGCGTGAGAACGAGGGAAGTGCCCTTGCTTTCATGCGTGCGTCATCAGTTCTGAAGAGTTTACCTTTC
CCTATAACGAGTATGAAAGACACGGAGGGCATTCCCTCCTTAGGGGACAAAGTTAAGTCTATTATAGAAG
GGATAATTGAGGACGGTGAGAGTTCAGAAGCGAAGGCGGTACTGAATGACGAGCGTTACAAATCGTTCAA
GCTGTTTACATCGGTCTTCGGTGTGGGATTGAAGACTGCCGAAAAGTGGTTTAGAATGGGCTTTAGAACC
TTGAGCAAGATACAGAGCGACAAGTCGCTGCGTTTCACGCAAATGCAAAAGGCAGGTTTCTTGTACTACG
AGGACCTGGTCTCCGCTGTTAATAGACCTGAGGCCGAGGCGGTCTCCATGCTTGTAAAAGAAGCAGTTGT
TACGTTTTTGCCGGATGCTTTGGTGACCATGACCGGCGGCTTCCGTAGAGGGAAGATGACTGGGCATGAT
GTGGATTTCCTGATTACCTCCCCGGAGGCCACGGAGGACGAAGAGCAGCAGTTACTTCATAAAGTCACAG
ATTTCTGGAAACAGCAAGGGCTTTTACTTTATGCCGACATCTTGGAGTCTACATTTGAAAAGTTTAAACA
ACCATCGCGCAAAGTTGATGCTCTTGACCACTTTCAGAAGTGCTTCCTGATATTGAAGTTGGATCATGGT
CGGGTGCACTCAGAGAAGTCTGGCCAGCAGGAGGGCAAAGGCTGGAAGGCAATACGGGTTGATCTTGTGA
TGTCTCCCTATGACCGTAGAGCCTTTGCATTGCTTGGGTGGACGGGTTCCCGCCAATTTGAAAGAGATTT
AAGACGTTATGCCACCCACGAAAGAAAAATGATGCTGGATAACCACGCACTGTATGACCGCACAAAGCGG
GTGTTTCTTGAGGCGGAGTCAGAAGAAGAGATCTTTGCGCACTTAGGTTTAGACTACATCGAGCCGTGGG
AACGTAACGCCTAATAAGGATCCGGCTGCTAACAAAGCCCGAAAGGAAGCTGAGTTGGCTGCTGCCACCG
CTGAGCAATAACTAGCATAACCCCTTGGGGCCTCTAAACGGGTCTTGAGGGGTTTTTTGCTGAAAGGAGG
AACTATATCCGGATATCCCGCAAGAGGCCCGGCAGTACCGGCATAACCAAGCCTATGCCTACAGCATCCA
GGGTGACGGTGCCGAGGATGACGATGAGCGCATTGTTAGATTTCATACACGGTGCCTGACTGCGTTAGCA
ATTTAACTGTGATAAACTACCGCATTAAAGCTTATCGATGATAAGCTGTCAAACATGAGAA
